>Addgene plasmid #197546 | pEPSW1KN0033 | addgene full sequence | sequence record 387005 | Addgene NGS Result
ATACTGAAGAGCAATTCTGACAGGATATATTGGCGGGTAAACCTAAGAGAAAAGAGCGTTTATTAGAATA
ATCGGATATTTAAAAGGGCGTGAAAAGGTTTATCCGTTCGTCCATTTGTATGTGCATGCCAACCACAGGG
TTCCCCTCGGGATCAAAGTACTTTGATCCAACCCCTCCGCTGCTATAGTGCAGTCGGCTTCTGACGTTCA
GTGCAGCCGTCATCTGAAAACGACATGTCGCACAAGTCCTAAGTTACGCGACAGGCTGCCGCCCTGCCCT
TTTCCTGGCGTTTTCTTGTCGCGTGTTTTAGTCGCATAAAGTAGAATACTTGCGACTAGAACCGGAGACA
TTACGCCATGAACAAGAGCGCCGCCGCTGGCCTGCTGGGCTATGCCCGCGTCAGCACCGACGACCAGGAC
TTGACCAACCAACGGGCCGAACTGCACGCGGCCGGCTGCACCAAGCTGTTTTCCGAGAAGATCACCGGCA
CCAGGCGCGACCGCCCGGAGCTGGCCAGGATGCTTGACCACCTACGCCCTGGCGACGTTGTGACAGTGAC
CAGGCTAGACCGCCTGGCCCGCAGCACCCGCGACCTACTGGACATTGCCGAGCGCATCCAGGAGGCCGGC
GCGGGCCTGCGTAGCCTGGCAGAGCCGTGGGCCGACACCACCACGCCGGCCGGCCGCATGGTGTTGACCG
TGTTCGCCGGCATTGCCGAGTTCGAGCGTTCCCTAATCATCGACCGCACCCGGAGCGGGCGCGAGGCCGC
CAAGGCCCGAGGCGTGAAGTTTGGCCCCCGCCCTACCCTCACCCCGGCACAGATCGCGCACGCCCGCGAG
CTGATCGACCAGGAAGGCCGCACCGTGAAAGAGGCGGCTGCACTGCTTGGCGTGCATCGCTCGACCCTGT
ACCGCGCACTTGAGCGCAGCGAGGAAGTGACGCCCACCGAGGCCAGGCGGCGCGGTGCCTTCCGTGAGGA
CGCATTGACCGAGGCCGACGCCCTGGCGGCCGCCGAGAATGAACGCCAAGAGGAACAAGCATGAAACCGC
ACCAGGACGGCCAGGACGAACCGTTTTTCATTACCGAAGAGATCGAGGCGGAGATGATCGCGGCCGGGTA
CGTGTTCGAGCCGCCCGCGCACCTCTCAACCGTGCGGCTGCATGAAATCCTGGCCGGTTTGTCTGATGCC
AAGCTGGCGGCCTGGCCGGCCAGCTTGGCCGCTGAAGAAACCGAGCGCCGCCGTCTAAAAAGGTGATGTG
TATTTGAGTAAAACAGCTTGCGTCATGCGGTCGCTGCGTATATGATGCGATGAGTAAATAAACAAATACG
CAAGGGGAACGCATGAAGGTTATCGCTGTACTTAACCAGAAAGGCGGGTCAGGCAAGACGACCATCGCAA
CCCATCTAGCCCGCGCCCTGCAACTCGCCGGGGCCGATGTTCTGTTAGTCGATTCCGATCCCCAGGGCAG
TGCCCGCGATTGGGCGGCCGTGCGGGAAGATCAACCGCTAACCGTTGTCGGCATCGACCGCCCGACGATT
GACCGCGACGTGAAGGCCATCGGCCGGCGCGACTTCGTAGTGATCGACGGAGCGCCCCAGGCGGCGGACT
TGGCTGTGTCCGCGATCAAGGCAGCCGACTTCGTGCTGATTCCGGTGCAGCCAAGCCCTTACGACATATG
GGCCACCGCCGACCTGGTGGAGCTGGTTAAGCAGCGCATTGAGGTCACGGATGGAAGGCTACAAGCGGCC
TTTGTCGTGTCGCGGGCGATCAAAGGCACGCGCATCGGCGGTGAGGTTGCCGAGGCGCTGGCCGGGTACG
AGCTGCCCATTCTTGAGTCCCGTATCACGCAGCGCGTGAGCTACCCAGGCACTGCCGCCGCCGGCACAAC
CGTTCTTGAATCAGAACCCGAGGGCGACGCTGCCCGCGAGGTCCAGGCGCTGGCCGCTGAAATTAAATCA
AAACTCATTTGAGTTAATGAGGTAAAGAGAAAATGAGCAAAAGCACAAACACGCTAAGTGCCGGCCGTCC
GAGCGCACGCAGCAGCAAGGCTGCAACGTTGGCCAGCCTGGCAGACACGCCAGCCATGAAGCGGGTCAAC
TTTCAGTTGCCGGCGGAGGATCACACCAAGCTGAAGATGTACGCGGTACGCCAAGGCAAGACCATTACCG
AGCTGCTATCTGAATACATCGCGCAGCTACCAGAGTAAATGAGCAAATGAATAAATGAGTAGATGAATTT
TAGCGGCTAAAGGAGGCGGCATGGAAAATCAAGAACAACCAGGCACCGACGCCGTGGAATGCCCCATGTG
TGGAGGAACGGGCGGTTGGCCAGGCGTAAGCGGCTGGGTTGCCTGCCGGCCCTGCAATGGCACTGGAACC
CCCAAGCCCGAGGAATCGGCGTGAGCGGTCGCAAACCATCCGGCCCGGTACAAATCGGCGCGGCGCTGGG
TGATGACCTGGTGGAGAAGTTGAAGGCCGCGCAGGCCGCCCAGCGGCAACGCATCGAGGCAGAAGCACGC
CCCGGTGAATCGTGGCAAGCGGCCGCTGATCGAATCCGCAAAGAATCCCGGCAACCGCCGGCAGCCGGTG
CGCCGTCGATTAGGAAGCCGCCCAAGGGCGACGAGCAACCAGATTTTTTCGTTCCGATGCTCTATGACGT
GGGCACCCGCGATAGTCGCAGCATCATGGACGTGGCCGTTTTCCGTCTGTCGAAGCGTGACCGACGAGCT
GGCGAGGTGATCCGCTACGAGCTTCCAGACGGGCACGTAGAGGTTTCCGCAGGGCCGGCCGGCATGGCCA
GTGTGTGGGATTACGACCTGGTACTGATGGCGGTTTCCCATCTAACCGAATCCATGAACCGATACCGGGA
AGGGAAGGGAGACAAGCCCGGCCGCGTGTTCCGTCCACACGTTGCGGACGTACTCAAGTTCTGCCGGCGA
GCCGATGGCGGAAAGCAGAAAGACGACCTGGTAGAAACCTGCATTCGGTTAAACACCACGCACGTTGCCA
TGCAGCGTACGAAGAAGGCCAAGAACGGCCGCCTGGTGACGGTATCCGAGGGTGAAGCCTTGATTAGCCG
CTACAAGATCGTAAAGAGCGAAACCGGGCGGCCGGAGTACATCGAGATCGAGCTAGCTGATTGGATGTAC
CGCGAGATCACAGAAGGCAAGAACCCGGACGTGCTGACGGTTCACCCCGATTACTTTTTGATCGATCCCG
GCATCGGCCGTTTTCTCTACCGCCTGGCACGCCGCGCCGCAGGCAAGGCAGAAGCCAGATGGTTGTTCAA
GACGATCTACGAACGCAGTGGCAGCGCCGGAGAGTTCAAGAAGTTCTGTTTCACCGTGCGCAAGCTGATC
GGGTCAAATGACCTGCCGGAGTACGATTTGAAGGAGGAGGCGGGGCAGGCTGGCCCGATCCTAGTCATGC
GCTACCGCAACCTGATCGAGGGCGAAGCATCCGCCGGTTCCTAATGTACGGAGCAGATGCTAGGGCAAAT
TGCCCTAGCAGGGGAAAAAGGTCGAAAAGGACTCTTTCCTGTGGATAGCACGTACATTGGGAACCCAAAG
CCGTACATTGGGAACCGGAACCCGTACATTGGGAACCCAAAGCCGTACATTGGGAACCGGTCACACATGT
AAGTGACTGATATAAAAGAGAAAAAAGGCGATTTTTCCGCCTAAAACTCTTTAAAACTTATTAAAACTCT
TAAAACCCGCCTGGCCTGTGCATAACTGTCTGGCCAGCGCACAGCCGAAGTGCTGCAAAAAGCGCCTACC
CTTCGGTCGCTGCGCTCCCTACGCCCCGCCGCTTCGCGTCGGCCTATCGCGGCCGCTGGCCGCTCAAAAA
TGGCTGGCCTACGGCCAGGCAATCTACCAGGGCGCGGACAAGCCGCGCCGTCGCCACTCGACCGCCGGCG
CCCACATCAAGGCACCCTGCCTCGCGCGTTTCGGTGATGACGGTGAAAACCTCTGACACATGCAGCTCCC
GGTGACGGTCACAGCTTGTCTGTAAGCGGATGCCGGGAGCAGACAAGCCCGTCAGGGCGCGTCAGCGGGT
GTTGGCGGGTGTCGGGGCGCAGCCATGACCCAGTCACGTAGCGATAGCGGAGTGTATACTGGCTTAACTA
TGCGGCATCAGAGCAGATTGTACTGAGAGTGCACCATATGCGGTGTGAAATACCGCACAGATGCGTAAGG
AGAAAATACCGCATCAGGCGCTCATCCGCTTCCTCGCTCACTGACTCGCTGCGCTCGGTCGTTCGGCTGC
GGCGAGCGGTATCAGCTCACTCAAAGGCGGTAATACGGTTATCCACAGAATCAGGGGATAACGCAGGAAA
GAACATGTGAGCAAAAGGCCAGCAAAAGGCCAGGAACCGTAAAAAGGCCGCGTTGCTGGCGTTTTTCCAT
AGGCTCCGCCCCCCTGACGAGCATCACAAAAATCGACGCTCAAGTCAGAGGTGGCGAAACCCGACAGGAC
TATAAAGATACCAGGCGTTTCCCCCTGGAAGCTCCCTCGTGCGCTCTCCTGTTCCGACCCTGCCGCTTAC
CGGATACCTGTCCGCCTTTCTCCCTTCGGGAAGCGTGGCGCTTTCTCATAGCTCACGCTGTAGGTATCTC
AGTTCGGTGTAGGTCGTTCGCTCCAAGCTGGGCTGTGTGCACGAACCCCCCGTTCAGCCCGACCGCTGCG
CCTTATCCGGTAACTATCGTCTTGAGTCCAACCCGGTAAGACACGACTTATCGCCACTGGCAGCAGCCAC
TGGTAACAGGATTAGCAGAGCGAGGTATGTAGGCGGTGCTACAGAGTTCTTGAAGTGGTGGCCTAACTAC
GGCTACACTAGAAGGACAGTATTTGGTATCTGCGCTCTGCTGAAGCCAGTTACCTTCGGAAAAAGAGTTG
GTAGCTCTTGATCCGGCAAACAAACCACCGCTGGTAGCGGTGGTTTTTTTGTTTGCAAGCAGCAGATTAC
GCGCAGAAAAAAAGGATCTCAAGAAGATCCTTTGATCTTTTCTACGGGGTCTGACGCTCAGTGGAACGAA
AACTCACGTTAAGGGATTTTGGTCATGCATTCTAGGTGATTAGAAAAACTCATCGAGCATCAAATGAAAC
TGCAATTTATTCATATCAGGATTATCAATACCATATTTTTGAAAAAGCCGTTTCTGTAATGAAGGAGAAA
ACTCACCGAGGCAGTTCCATAGGATGGCAAGATCCTGGTATCGGTCTGCGATTCCGACTCGTCCAACATC
AATACAACCTATTAATTTCCCCTCGTCAAAAATAAGGTTATCAAGTGAGAAATCACCATGAGTGACGACT
GAATCCGGTGAGAATGGCAAAAGTTTATGCATTTCTTTCCAGACTTGTTCAACAGGCCAGCCATTACGCT
CGTCATCAAAATCACTCGCATCAACCAAACCGTTATTCATTCGTGATTGCGCCTGAGCGAGTCGAAATAC
GCGATCGCTGTTAAAAGGACAATTACAAACAGGAATCGAATGCAACCGGCGCAGGAACACTGCCAGCGCA
TCAACAATATTTTCACCTGAATCAGGATATTCTTCTAATACCTGGAATGCTGTTTTCCCTGGGATCGCAG
TGGTGAGTAACCATGCATCATCAGGAGTACGGATAAAATGCTTGATGGTCGGAAGAGGCATAAATTCCGT
CAGCCAGTTTAGTCTGACCATCTCATCTGTAACATCATTGGCAACGCTACCTTTGCCATGTTTCAGAAAC
AACTCTGGCGCATCGGGCTTCCCATACAATCGGTAGATTGTCGCACCTGATTGCCCGACATTATCGCGAG
CCCATTTATACCCATATAAATCAGCATCCATGTTGGAATTTAATCGCGGCCTTGAGCAAGACGTTTCCCG
TTGAATATGGCTCATAACAGAACTTATTATTTCCTTCCTCTTTTCTACAGTATTTAAAGATACCCCAAGA
AGCTAATTATAACAAGACGAACTCCAATTCACTGTTCCTTGCATTCTAAAACCTTAAATACCAGAAAACA
GCTTTTTCAAAGTTGTTTTCAAAGTTGGCGTATAACATAGTATCGACGGAGCCGATTTTGAAACCGCGGT
GATCACAGGCAGCAACGCTCTGTCATCGTTACAATCAACATGCTACCCTCCGCGAGATCATCCGTGTTTC
AAACCCGGCAGCTTAGTTGCCGTTCTTCCGAATAGCATCGGTAACATGAGCAAAGTCTGCCGCCTTACAA
CGGCTCTCCCGCTGACGCCGTCCCGGACTGATGGGCTGCCTGTATCGAGTGGTGATTTTGTGCCGAGCTG
CCGGTCGGGGAGCTGTTGGCTGGCTGGTGGCAGGATATATTGTGGTGTAAACATAACGAATTGCTCTTCA
GCAAGGAGGTCAACATGGTGGAGCACGACACTCTGGTCTACTCCAAAAATGTCAAAGATACAGTCTCAGA
AGATCAAAGGGCTATTGAGACTTTTCAACAAAGGATAATTTCGGGAAACCTCCTCGGATTCCATTGCCCA
GCTATCTGTCACTTCATCGAAAGGACAGTAGAAAAGGAAGGTGGCTCCTACAAATGCCATCATTGCGATA
AAGGAAAGGCTATCATTCAAGATCTCTCTGCCGACAGTGGTCCCAAAGATGGACCCCCACCCACGAGGAG
CATCGTGGAAAAAGAAGAGGTTCCAACCACGTCTACAAAGCAAGTGGATTGATGTGACATCTCCACTGAC
GTAAGGGATGACGCACAATCCCACTATCCTTCGCAAGACCCTTCCTCTATATAAGGAAGTTCATTTCATT
TGGAGAGGACACGCTCGAGTATAAGAGCTCATTTTTACAACAATTACCAACAACAACAAACAACAAACAA
CATTACAATTACATTTACAATTATCGATACAATGGGGAGAGGGAAGATAGTTATACGAAGGATCGATAAC
TCTACAAGTAGACAAGTGACTTTCTCCAAGAGAAGGAGTGGTTTGCTTAAGAAAGCTAAAGAGTTATCGA
TCCTTTGTGATGCAGAAGTTGGTGTTATCATATTCTCTAGCACCGGAAAGCTCTACGACTACGCAAGCAA
TTCAAGTATGAAAACAATCATTGAGCGGTACAACAGAGTAAAAGAGGAGCAGCATCAACTTCTGAATCAT
GCCTCAGAGATAAAGTTTTGGCAAAGAGAGGTTGCAAGTTTGCAGCAGCAGCTCCAATATCTACAAGAAT
GCCACAGGAAACTAGTGGGAGAGGAACTTTCTGGAATGAATGCTAACGACCTACAAAACCTTGAAGACCA
GCTAGTAACAAGTCTAAAAGGTGTTCGTCTCAAAAAGGATCAACTTATGACAAATGAAATCAGAGAACTT
AATCGTAAGGGACAAATCATCCAAAAAGAGAATCACGAGCTACAAAATATTGTAGATATAATGCGTAAGG
AAAATATTAAATTGCAAAAGAAGGTTCATGGAAGAACAAATGCGATTGAAGGCAATTCAAGTGTAGATCC
AATAAGCAATGGAACCACAACATATGCACCACCGCAACTTCAACTCATACAACTACAACCAGCTCCTAGA
GAAAAATCAATCAGACTAGGAATATGTCTGAATCTTTGAGCTTCTCTAGCTAGAGTCGATCGACAAGCTC
GAGTTTCTCCATAATAATGTGTGAGTAGTTCCCAGATAAGGGAATTAGGGTTCCTATAGGGTTTCGCTCA
TGTGTTGAGCATATAAGAAACCCTTAGTATGTATTTGTATTTGTAAAATACTTCTATCAATAAAATTTCT
AATTCCTAAAACCAAAATCCAGTACTAAAATCCAGATCGCT
Features (pLannotate 1.2.2; 15 found; start..end, strand, type, name):
     18..42      +  misc_feature   RB T-DNA repeat: right border repeat from nopaline C58 T-DNA
    382..783     +  CDS            Y4CG_SINFN (fragment): Protein inferred from homology: Swiss-Prot protein existence level 3. From Sinorhizobium fredii (strain NBRC 101917 / NGR234).
   1343..1972    +  CDS            pVS1 StaA: stability protein from the Pseudomonas plasmid pVS1 (Heeb et al., 2000)
   2401..3474    +  CDS            pVS1 RepA: replication protein from the Pseudomonas plasmid pVS1 (Heeb et al., 2000)
   3540..3734    +  rep_origin     pVS1 oriV: origin of replication for the Pseudomonas plasmid pVS1 (Heeb et al., 2000)
   3937..3976    +  CDS            rop (fragment): Rop protein, which maintains plasmids at low copy number; rop
   4078..4218    +  misc_feature   bom: basis of mobility region from pBR322
   4404..4992    -  rep_origin     ori: high-copy-number ColE1/pMB1/pBR322/pUC origin of replication
   5080..5895    -  CDS            KanR: aminoglycoside phosphotransferase; aph(3')-Ia; confers resistance to kanamycin in bacteria or G418 (Geneticin®) in eukaryotes
   6328..6352    +  misc_feature   LB T-DNA repeat: left border repeat from nopaline C58 T-DNA
   6456..6801    +  promoter       CaMV 35S promoter: strong constitutive promoter from cauliflower mosaic virus
   6753..6799    +  promoter       minimal CaMV 35S promoter: minimal 35S promoter from cauliflower mosaic virus
   6830..6883    +  misc_feature   TMV Ω: translational enhancer from the tobacco mosaic virus 5'-leader sequence (Gallie et al., 1988)
   6892..7590    +  CDS            ANR1: ANR1_ARATH - Also known as AGL44. Experimental evidence at protein level: Swiss-Prot protein existence level 1. Probable transcription factor. Required for root plasticity in response to nitrate, NO(3)(-). Promotes lateral root growth in a NRT1.1-dependent manner. From Arabidopsis thaliana (Mouse-ear cress).
   7634..7808    +  polyA_signal   CaMV poly(A) signal: cauliflower mosaic virus polyadenylation signal
