[The description below was written by a language model from this plasmid's Addgene catalogue record and pLannotate feature annotations shown in this document.]
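Description:
pEPSW1KN0033 is a Level 1 Golden Gate/MoClo-style plant expression construct built in the pCK2 backbone, a binary vector suited to both Escherichia coli and Agrobacterium. The annotated 7.8 kb sequence carries a high-copy ColE1/pUC-type origin with the pBR322 bom region for propagation in E. coli. It also carries the pVS1 replicon (oriV, RepA and the StaA stability protein), which supports stable maintenance in Agrobacterium. Selection in bacteria is by kanamycin through an aph(3')-Ia gene located in the backbone, outside the T-DNA. Nopaline-type left and right border repeats flank the cargo. On the circular map the cassette runs from the left border, across the sequence origin, to the right border, so it is the segment that would be transferred to plant cells. No plant selectable marker is annotated within the T-DNA.

The payload is a single transcription unit assembled by BsaI cloning, with the sites destroyed in the process. The strong constitutive CaMV 35S promoter is followed by the tobacco mosaic virus Ω leader, which acts as a translational enhancer. This drives the coding sequence of ANR1 (AGL44), an Arabidopsis thaliana probable transcription factor implicated in nitrate-responsive lateral root growth. The unit is terminated by the CaMV 35S polyadenylation signal. The catalogue lists the insert species as synthetic, which likely reflects a synthesised or domesticated part. No epitope tag or reporter is annotated.

The record gives the purpose only as a Level 1 gene expression cassette. The design is consistent with constitutive ANR1 overexpression in plant tissue by Agrobacterium-mediated delivery, or with use as a module for assembly into higher-level multigene constructs.
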