Addgene plasmid #197546: pEPSW1KN0033
Purpose: Level 1 gene expression cassette
Depositing lab: Nicola Patron. Depositing organization: Earlham Institute.
Backbone
  Vector backbone: pCK2
  Vector type: Synthetic Biology
Growth in bacteria
  Bacterial resistance: Kanamycin, 50 μg/mL
  Growth temperature: 37°C
  Growth strain: DH5alpha
  Copy number: High Copy
Gene/Insert
  Gene/Insert name: CaMV35s::TMV::ANR1::35sT
  Species: Synthetic
  Cloning method: Restriction Enzyme; 5′ cloning site BsaI (destroyed during cloning); 3′ cloning site BsaI (destroyed during cloning)
Terms and licenses: Academic/Nonprofit Terms; Industry Terms: Not Available to Industry
How to cite: pEPSW1KN0033 was a gift from Nicola Patron (Addgene plasmid # 197546 ; http://n2t.net/addgene:197546 ; RRID:Addgene_197546)
